Addgene plasmid #202614: pAAV-CaMKII-JEDI-1P-Kv-WPRE
Purpose: Soma and AIS-localized genetically encoded voltage indicator (GEVI) JEDI-1P in AAV production vector for expression in excitatory glutamatergic neurons using the promoter CaMKII
Depositing lab: Francois St-Pierre. Publication: Widefield imaging of rapid pan-cortical voltage dynamics with an indicator evolved for one-photon microscopy. Lu X, Wang Y, Liu Z, Gou Y, Jaeger D, St-Pierre F. Nat Commun. 2023 Oct 12;14(1):6423. doi: 10.1038/s41467-023-41975-3. PubMed 37828037.
Backbone
  Vector backbone: pAAV-CaMKIIa
  Backbone size w/o insert (bp): 5361
  Total vector size (bp): 6876
  Vector type: Mammalian Expression, AAV
Growth in bacteria
  Bacterial resistance: Ampicillin, 100 μg/mL
  Growth temperature: 37°C
  Growth strain: NEB Stable
  Copy number: High Copy
Gene/Insert
  Gene/Insert name: JEDI-1P-Kv
  Insert size (bp): 1515
  Promoter: CaMKIIa
  Cloning method: Restriction Enzyme; 5′ cloning site KpnI (not destroyed); 3′ cloning site HindIII (not destroyed)
  Sequencing primers: 5′ ATGCTGACGAAGGCTCGCGA; 3′ CATTAAAGCAGCGTATCC
Terms and licenses: Academic/Nonprofit Terms; Industry Terms: Not Available to Industry
Depositor comments: Please visit https://doi.org/10.1101/2022.08.29.505018 for bioRxiv preprint.
How to cite: pAAV-CaMKII-JEDI-1P-Kv-WPRE was a gift from Francois St-Pierre (Addgene plasmid # 202614 ; http://n2t.net/addgene:202614 ; RRID:Addgene_202614)
