[The description below was written by a language model from this plasmid's Addgene catalogue record and pLannotate feature annotations shown in this document.]
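Description:
pAAV-CaMKII-JEDI-1P-Kv-WPRE is a 6,876 bp AAV transfer (cis) plasmid built on the pAAV-CaMKIIa backbone, intended for producing recombinant adeno-associated virus that expresses a genetically encoded voltage indicator in mammalian neurons. In bacteria it is maintained as a high-copy plasmid through a ColE1/pUC-type origin and selected with ampicillin via the bla gene and its own promoter; an f1 phage origin is also present in the backbone. The expression cassette lies between AAV2 inverted terminal repeats, which provide the signals for genome replication and packaging. The annotation detects a full-length ITR downstream of the cassette but only two short ITR fragments upstream, a common result for these repetitive, structured sequences in automated annotation of sequencing data.

The payload is the 1,515 bp JEDI-1P-Kv insert, cloned between KpnI and HindIII sites that remain intact. It is driven by the mouse CaMKIIα promoter, which directs expression to excitatory glutamatergic neurons. Within the insert, the feature table recognises a GFP-derived coding segment, which serves as the fluorescent reporter portion of the indicator, followed by a short fragment of rat Kcnb1 (the Kv2.1 potassium channel). This fragment corresponds to the "Kv" tag that restricts the sensor to the soma and axon initial segment. The coding sequence upstream of the GFP-like region is not annotated, and the record does not describe its origin. A WPRE downstream of the coding sequence enhances transcript stability and expression, and a human growth hormone polyadenylation signal terminates the transcript. According to the record, JEDI-1P was evolved for one-photon microscopy, and the construct is suited to widefield imaging of fast voltage dynamics in cortical excitatory neurons.
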