Features (pLannotate 1.2.2; 16 found; start..end, strand, type, name):
     12..39      +  repeat_region  AAV2 ITR (fragment): inverted terminal repeat of adeno-associated virus serotype 2 inverted
     68..95      +  repeat_region  AAV2 ITR (fragment): inverted terminal repeat of adeno-associated virus serotype 2 inverted
    149..1437    +  promoter       CaMKII promoter: promoter for the mouse calcium/calmodulin-dependent kinase II α subunit
   1917..2636    +  CDS            cEGFP: cEGFP is a basic (constitutively fluorescent) green fluorescent protein published in 2008, derived from Aequorea victoria.
   2778..2972    +  CDS            Kcnb1 (fragment): KCNB1_RAT - Experimental evidence at protein level: Swiss-Prot protein existence level 1. Voltage-gated potassium channel that mediates transmembrane potassium transport in excitable membranes, primarily in the brain, but also in the pancreas and cardiovascular system. Contributes to the regulation of the action potential (AP) repolarization, duration and frequency of repetitive AP firing in neurons, muscle cells and endocrine cells and plays a role in homeostatic attenuation of electrical excitability throughout the brain (PubMed:10024359, PubMed:10618149, PubMed:12451110, PubMed:17379638, Pu
   2979..3003    +  misc_feature   MCS (fragment): pBluescript multiple cloning site
   3003..3591    +  misc_feature   WPRE: woodchuck hepatitis virus posttranscriptional regulatory element
   3623..4099    +  polyA_signal   hGH poly(A) signal: human growth hormone polyadenylation signal
   4139..4279    +  repeat_region  AAV2 ITR: inverted terminal repeat of adeno-associated virus serotype 2 inverted
   4284..4335    -  misc_feature   bom (fragment): basis of mobility region from pBR322
   4354..4809    +  rep_origin     f1 ori (sequence partly withheld): f1 bacteriophage origin of replication; arrow indicates direction of (+) strand synthesis
   4810..4859    -  misc_feature   bom (fragment): basis of mobility region from pBR322
   4961..4996    -  CDS            rop (fragment): Rop protein, which maintains plasmids at low copy number; rop
   5091..5195    +  promoter       AmpR promoter: bla
   5196..6056    +  CDS            AmpR: β-lactamase; bla; confers resistance to ampicillin, carbenicillin, and related antibiotics
   6227..6815    +  rep_origin     ori: high-copy-number ColE1/pMB1/pBR322/pUC origin of replication
>Addgene plasmid #202614 | pAAV-CaMKII-JEDI-1P-Kv-WPRE | addgene full sequence | sequence record 397609 | Addgene NGS Result
CCTGCAGGCAGCTGCGCGCTCGCTCGCTCACTGAGGCCGCCCGGGCGTCGGGCGACCTTTGGTCGCCCGG
CCTCAGTGAGCGAGCGAGCGCGCAGAGAGGGAGTGGCCAACTCCATCACTAGGGGTTCCTGCGGCCGCAC
GCGTTTAACATTATGGCCTTAGGTCACTTCATCTCCATGGGGTTCTTCTTCTGATTTTCTAGAAAATGAG
ATGGGGGTGCAGAGAGCTTCCTCAGTGACCTGCCCAGGGTCACATCAGAAATGTCAGAGCTAGAACTTGA
ACTCAGATTACTAATCTTAAATTCCATGCCTTGGGGGCATGCAAGTACGATATACAGAAGGAGTGAACTC
ATTAGGGCAGATGACCAATGAGTTTAGGAAAGAAGAGTCCAGGGCAGGGTACATCTACACCACCCGCCCA
GCCCTGGGTGAGTCCAGCCACGTTCACCTCATTATAGTTGCCTCTCTCCAGTCCTACCTTGACGGGAAGC
ACAAGCAGAAACTGGGACAGGAGCCCCAGGAGACCAAATCTTCATGGTCCCTCTGGGAGGATGGGTGGGG
AGAGCTGTGGCAGAGGCCTCAGGAGGGGCCCTGCTGCTCAGTGGTGACAGATAGGGGTGAGAAAGCAGAC
AGAGTCATTCCGTCAGCATTCTGGGTCTGTTTGGTACTTCTTCTCACGCTAAGGTGGCGGTGTGATATGC
ACAATGGCTAAAAAGCAGGGAGAGCTGGAAAGAAACAAGGACAGAGACAGAGGCCAAGTCAACCAGACCA
ATTCCCAGAGGAAGCAAAGAAACCATTACAGAGACTACAAGGGGGAAGGGAAGGAGAGATGAATTAGCTT
CCCCTGTAAACCTTAGAACCCAGCTGTTGCCAGGGCAACGGGGCAATACCTGTCTCTTCAGAGGAGATGA
AGTTGCCAGGGTAACTACATCCTGTCTTTCTCAAGGACCATCCCAGAATGTGGCACCCACTAGCCGTTAC
CATAGCAACTGCCTCTTTGCCCCACTTAATCCCATCCCGTCTGTTAAAAGGGCCCTATAGTTGGAGGTGG
GGGAGGTAGGAAGAGCGATGATCACTTGTGGACTAAGTTTGTTCGCATCCCCTTCTCCAACCCCCTCAGT
ACATCACCCTGGGGGAACAGGGTCCACTTGCTCCTGGGCCCACACAGTCCTGCAGTATTGTGTATATAAG
GCCAGGGCAAAGAGGAGCAGGTTTTAAAGTGAAAGGCAGGCAGGTGTTGGGGAGGCAGTTACCGGGGCAA
CGGGAACAGGGCGTTTCGGAGGTGGTTGCCATGGGGACCTGGATGCTGACGAAGGCTCGCGAGGCTGTGA
GCAGCCACAGTGCCCTGCTCAGAAGCCCCAAGCTCGTCAGTCAAGCCGGTTCTCCGTTTGCACTCAGGAG
CACGGGCAGGCGAGTGGCCCCTAGTTCTGGGGGCAGCTCTAGAGCGGTACCGGATCCGCCACCATGGAGA
CGACTGTGAGGTATGAACAGGGGTCAGAGCTCACTAAAACTTCGAGCTCTCCAACAGCAGATGAGCCCAC
GATAAAGATTGATGATGGTCGTGATGAGGGTAATGAACAAGACAGCTGTTCCAATACCATTAGGAGAAAA
ATTTCCCCGTTTGTGATGTCATTTGGATTCAGAGTATTTGGAGTTGTGCTTATCATTGTAGACATCATAG
TGGTGATTGTGGATCTGGCCATCAGTGAGAAGAAAAGAGGCATTAGAGAGATTCTTGAAGGTGTTTCCCT
GGCTATAGCACTCTTCTTCCTTGTTGATGTTCTCATGAGAGTGTTTGTTGAAGGCTTCAAGAACTATTTC
CGGTCCAAACTGGTTACTTTGGATGCAGTCATAGTAGTGGGCACTCTGCTAATTAATATGACCTACTCCT
TCTCTGACCTTGCTGCCTTTAACAGCGAGAACGTGTATATTACCGCGGATAAACAGAAAAACGGCATTAA
AGCGAACTTTACCGTGCGCCATAACGTGGAAGATGGCAGCGTGCAGCTGGCGGATCATTATCAGCAGAAC
ACCCCGATTGGCGATGGCCCGGTGCTGCTGCCGGATAACCATTATCTGAGCACCCAGACCGTGCTGAGCA
AAGATCCGAACGAAAAACGCGATCACATGGTGCTGCTGGAATTTGTGACCGCAGCGGGCATTACACACGG
CATGGATGAACTGTATGGCGGCACCGGCGGCAGCGCGAGCCAGGGCGAAGAACTGTTTACCGGCGTGGTG
CCGATTCTGGTGGAACTGGATGGCGATGTGAACGGCCATAAATTTAGCGTGCGCGGCGAAGGCGAAGGCG
ATGCGACCATTGGCAAACTGACCCTGAAATTTATTTGCACCACCGGCAAACTACCGGTGCCGTGGCCGAC
CCTGGTGACCACCTTAACCTATGGCGTGCAGTGCTTTAGCCGCTATCCGGATCATATGAAACGCCATGAT
TTTTTTAAAAGCGCGATGCCGGAAGGCTATGTGCAGGAACGCACCATTAGCTTTAAAGATGATGGCAAAT
ATAAAACCCGCGCGGTGGTGAAATTTGAAGGCGATACCCTGGTGAACCGCATTGAACTGAAAGGCACCGA
TTTTAAAGAAGATGGCAACATTCTGGGGCATAAACTGGAATATAACACAGATCAGATGCCGCACATGGTT
ACTCTTCTTCGAGTTCTGAAAATTGTTATCTTAATAAGAATATTTCGCCTGGCTTCACAGAAGAAACAAC
TTGAAGTGGTAACCGGTTCTTCAGGTTCATCTGGATCTTCCACGCGTCAGTCCCAGCCCATCCTCAACAC
CAAGGAGATGGCCCCGCAGAGCAAGCCTCCAGAGGAGCTGGAGATGAGCAGCATGCCCAGCCCCGTGGCC
CCTCTGCCCGCACGCACGGAGGGCGTCATCGACATGCGGAGCATGTCCAGCATTGACAGCTTCATCAGCT
GTGCCACGGACTTCCCTGAAGCCACCAGATTCTGATAAGAATTCGATATCAAGCTTATCGATAATCAACC
TCTGGATTACAAAATTTGTGAAAGATTGACTGGTATTCTTAACTATGTTGCTCCTTTTACGCTATGTGGA
TACGCTGCTTTAATGCCTTTGTATCATGCTATTGCTTCCCGTATGGCTTTCATTTTCTCCTCCTTGTATA
AATCCTGGTTGCTGTCTCTTTATGAGGAGTTGTGGCCCGTTGTCAGGCAACGTGGCGTGGTGTGCACTGT
GTTTGCTGACGCAACCCCCACTGGTTGGGGCATTGCCACCACCTGTCAGCTCCTTTCCGGAACTTTCGCT
TTCCCCCTCCCTATTGCCACGGCGGAACTCATCGCCGCCTGCCTTGCCCGCTGCTGGACAGGGGCTCGGC
TGTTGGGCACTGACAATTCCGTGGTGTTGTCGGGGAAATCATCGTCCTTTCCTTGGCTGCTCGCCTATGT
TGCCACCTGGATTCTGCGCGGGACGTCCTTCTGCTACGTCCCTTCGGCCCTCAATCCAGCGGACCTTCCT
TCCCGCGGCCTGCTGCCGGCTCTGCGGCCTCTTCCGCGTCTTCGCCTTCGCCCTCAGACGAGTCGGATCT
CCCTTTGGGCCGCCTCCCCGCATCGATACCGAGCGCTGCTCGAGAGATCTACGGGTGGCATCCCTGTGAC
CCCTCCCCAGTGCCTCTCCTGGCCCTGGAAGTTGCCACTCCAGTGCCCACCAGCCTTGTCCTAATAAAAT
TAAGTTGCATCATTTTGTCTGACTAGGTGTCCTTCTATAATATTATGGGGTGGAGGGGGGTGGTATGGAG
CAAGGGGCAAGTTGGGAAGACAACCTGTAGGGCCTGCGGGGTCTATTGGGAACCAAGCTGGAGTGCAGTG
GCACAATCTTGGCTCACTGCAATCTCCGCCTCCTGGGTTCAAGCGATTCTCCTGCCTCAGCCTCCCGAGT
TGTTGGGATTCCAGGCATGCATGACCAGGCTCAGCTAATTTTTGTTTTTTTGGTAGAGACGGGGTTTCAC
CATATTGGCCAGGCTGGTCTCCAACTCCTAATCTCAGGTGATCTACCCACCTTGGCCTCCCAAATTGCTG
GGATTACAGGCGTGAACCACTGCTCCCTTCCCTGTCCTTCTGATTTTGTAGGTAACCACGTGCGGACCGA
GCGGCCGCAGGAACCCCTAGTGATGGAGTTGGCCACTCCCTCTCTGCGCGCTCGCTCGCTCACTGAGGCC
GGGCGACCAAAGGTCGCCCGACGCCCGGGCTTTGCCCGGGCGGCCTCAGTGAGCGAGCGAGCGCGCAGCT
GCCTGCAGGGGCGCCTGATGCGGTATTTTCTCCTTACGCATCTGTGCGGTATTTCACACCGCATA
[95 nt withheld, positions 4336-4430]
T
[46 nt withheld, positions 4432-4477]
C
[141 nt withheld, positions 4479-4619]
CCTTTGACGTTGGAGTCCACGTTCTTT
[37 nt withheld, positions 4647-4683]
ACTCTATCTCGGGCTATTCTTTTGATTTATAAGGGATTTTGCCGATTTCGGTCTATTGGTTAAAAAATGA
GCTGATTTAACAAAAATTTAACGCGAATTTTAACAAAATATTAACGTTTACAATTTTATGGTGCACTCTC
AGTACAATCTGCTCTGATGCCGCATAGTTAAGCCAGCCCCGACACCCGCCAACACCCGCTGACGCGCCCT
GACGGGCTTGTCTGCTCCCGGCATCCGCTTACAGACAAGCTGTGACCGTCTCCGGGAGCTGCATGTGTCA
GAGGTTTTCACCGTCATCACCGAAACGCGCGAGACGAAAGGGCCTCGTGATACGCCTATTTTTATAGGTT
AATGTCATGATAATAATGGTTTCTTAGACGTCAGGTGGCACTTTTCGGGGAAATGTGCGCGGAACCCCTA
TTTGTTTATTTTTCTAAATACATTCAAATATGTATCCGCTCATGAGACAATAACCCTGATAAATGCTTCA
ATAATATTGAAAAAGGAAGAGTATGAGTATTCAACATTTCCGTGTCGCCCTTATTCCCTTTTTTGCGGCA
TTTTGCCTTCCTGTTTTTGCTCACCCAGAAACGCTGGTGAAAGTAAAAGATGCTGAAGATCAGTTGGGTG
CACGAGTGGGTTACATCGAACTGGATCTCAACAGCGGTAAGATCCTTGAGAGTTTTCGCCCCGAAGAACG
TTTTCCAATGATGAGCACTTTTAAAGTTCTGCTATGTGGCGCGGTATTATCCCGTATTGACGCCGGGCAA
GAGCAACTCGGTCGCCGCATACACTATTCTCAGAATGACTTGGTTGAGTACTCACCAGTCACAGAAAAGC
ATCTTACGGATGGCATGACAGTAAGAGAATTATGCAGTGCTGCCATAACCATGAGTGATAACACTGCGGC
CAACTTACTTCTGACAACGATCGGAGGACCGAAGGAGCTAACCGCTTTTTTGCACAACATGGGGGATCAT
GTAACTCGCCTTGATCGTTGGGAACCGGAGCTGAATGAAGCCATACCAAACGACGAGCGTGACACCACGA
TGCCTGTAGCAATGGCAACAACGTTGCGCAAACTATTAACTGGCGAACTACTTACTCTAGCTTCCCGGCA
ACAATTAATAGACTGGATGGAGGCGGATAAAGTTGCAGGACCACTTCTGCGCTCGGCCCTTCCGGCTGGC
TGGTTTATTGCTGATAAATCTGGAGCCGGTGAGCGTGGGTCTCGCGGTATCATTGCAGCACTGGGGCCAG
ATGGTAAGCCCTCCCGTATCGTAGTTATCTACACGACGGGGAGTCAGGCAACTATGGATGAACGAAATAG
ACAGATCGCTGAGATAGGTGCCTCACTGATTAAGCATTGGTAACTGTCAGACCAAGTTTACTCATATATA
CTTTAGATTGATTTAAAACTTCATTTTTAATTTAAAAGGATCTAGGTGAAGATCCTTTTTGATAATCTCA
TGACCAAAATCCCTTAACGTGAGTTTTCGTTCCACTGAGCGTCAGACCCCGTAGAAAAGATCAAAGGATC
TTCTTGAGATCCTTTTTTTCTGCGCGTAATCTGCTGCTTGCAAACAAAAAAACCACCGCTACCAGCGGTG
GTTTGTTTGCCGGATCAAGAGCTACCAACTCTTTTTCCGAAGGTAACTGGCTTCAGCAGAGCGCAGATAC
CAAATACTGTTCTTCTAGTGTAGCCGTAGTTAGGCCACCACTTCAAGAACTCTGTAGCACCGCCTACATA
CCTCGCTCTGCTAATCCTGTTACCAGTGGCTGCTGCCAGTGGCGATAAGTCGTGTCTTACCGGGTTGGAC
TCAAGACGATAGTTACCGGATAAGGCGCAGCGGTCGGGCTGAACGGGGGGTTCGTGCACACAGCCCAGCT
TGGAGCGAACGACCTACACCGAACTGAGATACCTACAGCGTGAGCTATGAGAAAGCGCCACGCTTCCCGA
AGGGAGAAAGGCGGACAGGTATCCGGTAAGCGGCAGGGTCGGAACAGGAGAGCGCACGAGGGAGCTTCCA
GGGGGAAACGCCTGGTATCTTTATAGTCCTGTCGGGTTTCGCCACCTCTGACTTGAGCGTCGATTTTTGT
GATGCTCGTCAGGGGGGCGGAGCCTATGGAAAAACGCCAGCAACGCGGCCTTTTTACGGTTCCTGGCCTT
TTGCTGGCCTTTTGCTCACATGT
